>Addgene plasmid #17743 | pFastBac1 PIK3R1 | addgene partial sequence | sequence record 23673 | 17743 with Polyhedrin-F
GTTTTGTATAAAAAACCTATAAATATTCCGGATTATTCATACCGTCCCACCATCGGGCGCGGATCCCGGT
CCGAAGCGCGCGGAATTCAAAGGCCTACGTCGACGAGCTCACTAGTCGCGGCCGCGAATTCGGCACGAGG
GCGGAGTTGGAGGAAGCAGCGGCAGCGGCGAGGGCGGCAGGCTAGCTGTCGGAGACGGCAAGCACGGATC
GGGCACGGCCGGCGGGTCGCAGCCGGGCTGGAGGCCGGTCGGAACCGAGCGGGCAGGAGGCCACCGCTGC
AGCGCGGGCCCCGCAGAGGAAGGAAGCCGGCGGGCGGGGTAGGTGAAGCTCGTGTGTGGAGTGCCACGGT
ACAATCAGACGACAGATGGACAGTGTGACAAAAGTGTCAGAAAGGATTGGGCCTCGCTGTGAGAGTCAGC
CTGGATTCAAAGTGTTGACAAGTTGCTGAAAAGGAAGCCAGTGAGAGGACTGTGGCACGCAGAGGAAGTG
GAGCCCTGTCTTCGGTCACACCATTGATGGAGGACAGATGGACAGCCGTATGGCCAGTCACCTCTCCTCT
TAAACCTTTGGAGAGTGGTCCTTTGTCCTCTGCTGGACACATAATAGGAATTCTAACACATTCTCTGAAT
TCACTTTTCATAAAAACGTAAAATCAGACTGCTCTGTACAACCAGGCTCAACTGTTGCATGGTAGCAGAT
TTGCAAACATGAGTGCTGAGGGGTACCAGTACAGAGCGCTGTATGATTATAAAAAGGAAAGAGAAGAAGA
TATTGACTTGCACTTGGGTGACATATTGACTGTGAATAAAGGGTCCTTAGTAGCTCTTGGATTCAGTGAT
GGACAGGAAGCCAGGCCTGAAGAAATTGGCTGGTTAAATGGCTATATGACCAGGAAGGATCGATTNATTT
NTTCCGGAACTTATTAAATTTNTNGAAAGAAAAAAT
