[The description below was written by a language model from this plasmid's Addgene catalogue record.]
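Description:
pFastBac1 PIK3R1 is a baculovirus donor plasmid for insect cell expression, built on the commercial pFastBac1 backbone (4775 bp without insert). It carries human PIK3R1, which encodes the p85 alpha regulatory subunit of class IA phosphoinositide 3-kinase. The insert is listed at about 4000 bp and was cloned between BamHI and XbaI sites, both of which remain intact. The plasmid is propagated in standard E. coli as a high-copy vector under ampicillin selection. Gentamicin is recorded as the additional selectable marker.

No feature table accompanies the record, so the regulatory elements are not itemised. The listed 5′ sequencing primer is a polyhedrin forward primer, which fits the usual pFastBac1 design in which the insert sits downstream of the strong, very late baculoviral polyhedrin promoter. In that system, the expression cassette and the gentamicin resistance gene are flanked by Tn7 transposon ends. This lets them transpose into a baculovirus shuttle genome (bacmid) held in a specialised E. coli strain. The recombinant bacmid is then transfected into insect cells to produce virus that drives high-level protein expression. The record mentions no epitope or purification tags, and it does not say whether the roughly 4 kb insert includes untranslated regions in addition to the coding sequence.

The associated publication concerns the effects of mutant PIK3CA on growth and invasion of human cancer cells. The construct is therefore plausibly intended to produce recombinant p85 alpha, for example together with the p110 alpha catalytic subunit for biochemical study of PI3K, although the record does not state this purpose explicitly.
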