Addgene plasmid #17743: pFastBac1 PIK3R1
Depositing lab: Bert Vogelstein. Depositing organization: Johns Hopkins University and School of Medicine. Publication: Mutant PIK3CA promotes cell growth and invasion of human cancer cells. Samuels Y, Diaz LA, Schmidt-Kittler O, Cummins JM, Delong L, Cheong I, Rago C, Huso DL, Lengauer C, Kinzler KW, Vogelstein B, Velculescu VE. Cancer Cell. 2005 Jun . 7(6):561-73. 10.1016/j.ccr.2005.05.014 PubMed 15950905.
Backbone
  Vector backbone: pFastBac1
  Backbone manufacturer: Invitrogen
  Backbone size w/o insert (bp): 4775
  Vector type: Insect Expression
  Selectable markers: Gentamicin
Growth in bacteria
  Bacterial resistance: Ampicillin, 100 μg/mL
  Growth temperature: 37°C
  Growth strain: DH5alpha
  Copy number: High Copy
Gene/Insert
  Gene/Insert name: PIK3R1 (alt name: p85 alpha)
  Species: H. sapiens (human)
  Insert size (bp): 4000
  Entrez Gene: PIK3R1 (a.k.a. AGM7, GRB1, IMD36, p85, p85-ALPHA, p85alpha)
  Cloning method: Restriction Enzyme; 5′ cloning site BamHI (not destroyed); 3′ cloning site XbaI (not destroyed)
  Sequencing primers: 5′ Polyhedrin forward
Terms and licenses: Academic/Nonprofit Terms; Industry Terms: Not Available to Industry
How to cite: pFastBac1 PIK3R1 was a gift from Bert Vogelstein (Addgene plasmid # 17743 ; http://n2t.net/addgene:17743 ; RRID:Addgene_17743)
